>Addgene plasmid #174701 | Lenti-evoA1-seBEN_empty | addgene full sequence | sequence record 348058 | Addgene NGS Result
TTTTAGAACCGTTGCACGCTATGATGGAGAGAGGTCCACAGACTCTAAAGGAGACTTCCTTCAACCAAGC
TTATGGAAGGGACCTAATGGAGGCTCAAGAATGGTGTAGAAAATACATGAAAAGTGGAAATGTAAAGGAC
CTTACACAAGCTTGGGATCTCTACTACCATGTTTTTAGGAGAATATCTAAATAATGACCCCCCCCCCCTA
ACGTTACTGGCCGAAGCCGCTTGGAATAAGGCCGGTGTGCGTTTGTCTATATGTTATTTTCCACCATATT
GCCGTCTTTTGGCAATGTGAGGGCCCGGAAACCTGGCCCTGTCTTCTTGACGAGCATTCCTAGGGGTCTT
TCCCCTCTCGCCAAAGGAATGCAAGGTCTGTTGAATGTCGTGAAGGAAGCAGTTCCTCTGGAAGCTTCTT
GAAGACAAACAACGTCTGTAGCGACCCTTTGCAGGCAGCGGAACCCCCCACCTGGCGACAGGTGCCTCTG
CGGCCAAAAGCCACGTGTATAAGATACACCTGCAAAGGCGGCACAACCCCAGTGCCACGTTGTGAGTTGG
ATAGTTGTGGAAAGAGTCAAATGGCTCTCCTCAAGCGTATTCAACAAGGGGCTGAAGGATGCCCAGAAGG
TACCCCATTGTATGGGATCTGATCTGGGGCCTCGGTGCACATGCTTTACATGTGTTTAGTCGAGGTTAAA
AAAACGTCTAGGCCCCCCGAACCACGGGGACGTGGTTTTCCTTTGAAAAACACGATGATAATATGGCCCC
CAAGCTTGCCACCATGGTGAGCAAGGGCGAGGAGGATAACATGGCCATCATCAAGGAGTTCATGCGCTTC
AAGGTGCACATGGAGGGCTCCGTGAACGGCCACGAGTTCGAGATCGAGGGCGAGGGCGAGGGCCGCCCCT
ACGAGGGCACCCAGACCGCCAAGCTGAAGGTGACCAAGGGTGGCCCCCTGCCCTTCGCCTGGGACATCCT
GTCCCCTCAGTTCATGTACGGCTCCAAGGCCTACGTGAAGCACCCCGCCGACATCCCCGACTACTTGAAG
CTGTCCTTCCCCGAGGGCTTCAAGTGGGAGCGCGTGATGAACTTCGAGGACGGCGGCGTGGTGACCGTGA
CCCAGGACTCCTCCCTGCAGGACGGCGAGTTCATCTACAAGGTGAAGCTGCGCGGCACCAACTTCCCCTC
CGACGGCCCCGTAATGCAGAAGAAGACCATGGGCTGGGAGGCCTCCTCCGAGCGGATGTACCCCGAGGAC
GGCGCCCTGAAGGGCGAGATCAAGCAGAGGCTGAAGCTGAAGGACGGCGGCCACTACGACGCTGAGGTCA
AGACCACCTACAAGGCCAAGAAGCCCGTGCAGCTGCCCGGCGCCTACAACGTCAACATCAAGTTGGACAT
CACCTCCCACAACGAGGACTACACCATCGTGGAACAGTACGAACGCGCCGAGGGCCGCCACTCCACCGGC
GGCATGGACGAGCTGTACAAGGGCAGCGGCGCCACCAACTTCAGCCTGCTGAAGCAGGCCGGCGACGTGG
AGGAGAACCCCGGCCCCATGCTTGAACAAGATGGATTGCACGCAGGTTCTCCGGCCGCTTGGGTGGAGAG
GCTATTCGGCTATGACTGGGCACAACAGACAATCGGCTGCTCTGATGCCGCCGTGTTCCGGCTGTCAGCG
CAGGGGCGCCCGGTTCTTTTTGTCAAGACCGACCTGTCCGGTGCCCTGAATGAACTGCAGGACGAGGCAG
CGCGGCTATCGTGGCTGGCCACGACGGGCGTTCCTTGCGCAGCTGTGCTCGACGTTGTCACTGAAGCGGG
AAGGGACTGGCTGCTATTGGGCGAAGTGCCGGGGCAGGATCTCCTGTCATCTCACCTTGCTCCTGCCGAG
AAAGTATCCATCATGGCTGATGCAATGCGGCGGCTGCATACGCTTGATCCGGCTACCTGCCCATTCGACC
ACCAAGCGAAACATCGCATCGAGCGAGCACGTACTCGGATGGAAGCCGGTCTTGTCGATCAGGATGATCT
GGACGAAGAGCATCAGGGGCTCGCGCCAGCCGAACTGTTCGCCAGGCTCAAGGCGCGCATGCCCGACGGC
GAGGATCTCGTCGTGACCCATGGCGATGCCTGCTTGCCGAATATCATGGTGGAAAATGGCCGCTTTTCTG
GATTCATCGACTGTGGCCGGCTGGGTGTGGCGGACCGCTATCAGGACATAGCGTTGGCTACCCGTGATAT
TGCTGAAGAGCTTGGCGGCGAATGGGCTGACCGCTTCCTCGTGCTTTACGGTATCGCCGCTCCCGATTCG
CAGCGCATCGCCTTCTATCGCCTTCTTGACGAGTTCTTCTGAGTCGACAATCAACCTCTGGATTACAAAA
TTTGTGAAAGATTGACTGGTATTCTTAACTATGTTGCTCCTTTTACGCTATGTGGATACGCTGCTTTAAT
GCCTTTGTATCATGCTATTGCTTCCCGTATGGCTTTCATTTTCTCCTCCTTGTATAAATCCTGGTTGCTG
TCTCTTTATGAGGAGTTGTGGCCCGTTGTCAGGCAACGTGGCGTGGTGTGCACTGTGTTTGCTGACGCAA
CCCCCACTGGTTGGGGCATTGCCACCACCTGTCAGCTCCTTTCCGGGACTTTCGCTTTCCCCCTCCCTAT
TGCCACGGCGGAACTCATCGCCGCCTGCCTTGCCCGCTGCTGGACAGGGGCTCGGCTGTTGGGCACTGAC
AATTCCGTGGTGTTGTCGGGGAAATCATCGTCCTTTCCTTGGCTGCTCGCCTGTGTTGCCACCTGGATTC
TGCGCGGGACGTCCTTCTGCTACGTCCCTTCGGCCCTCAATCCAGCGGACCTTCCTTCCCGCGGCCTGCT
GCCGGCTCTGCGGCCTCTTCCGCGTCTTCGCCTTCGCCCTCAGACGAGTCGGATCTCCCTTTGGGCCGCC
TCCCCGCGTCGACTTTAAGACCAATGACTTACAAGGCAGCTGTAGATCTTAGCCACTTTTTAAAAGAAAA
GGGGGGACTGGAAGGGCTAATTCACTCCCAACGAAGACAAGATCTGCTTTTTGCTTGTACTGGGTCTCTC
TGGTTAGACCAGATCTGAGCCTGGGAGCTCTCTGGCTAACTAGGGAACCCACTGCTTAAGCCTCAATAAA
GCTTGCCTTGAGTGCTTCAAGTAGTGTGTGCCCGTCTGTTGTGTGACTCTGGTAACTAGAGATCCCTCAG
ACCCTTTTAGTCAGTGTGGAAAATCTCTAGCAGTACGTATAGTAGTTCATGTCATCTTATTATTCAGTAT
TTATAACTTGCAAAGAAATGAATATCAGAGAGTGAGAGGAACTTGTTTATTGCAGCTTATAATGGTTACA
AATAAAGCAATAGCATCACAAATTTCACAAATAAAGCATTTTTTTCACTGCATTCTAGTTGTGGTTTGTC
CAAACTCATCAATGTATCTTATCATGTCTGGCTCTAGCTATCCCGCCCCTAACTCCGCCCATCCCGCCCC
TAACTCCGCCCAGTTCCGCCCATTCTCCGCCCCATGGCTGACTAATTTTTTTTATTTATGCAGAGGCCGA
GGCCGCCTCGGCCTCTGAGCTATTCCAGAAGTAGTGAGGAGGCTTTTTTGGAGGCCTAGGGACGTACCCA
ATTCGCCCTATAGTGAGTCGTATTACGCGCGCTCACTGGCCGTCGTTTTACAACGTCGTGACTGGGAAAA
CCCTGGCGTTACCCAACTTAATCGCCTTGCAGCACATCCCCCTTTCGCCAGCTGGCGTAATAGCGAAGAG
GCCCGCACCGATCGCCCTTCCCAACAGTTGCGCAGCCTGAATGGCGAATGGG
[124 nt withheld, positions 3833-3956]
C
[91 nt withheld, positions 3958-4048]
A
[49 nt withheld, positions 4050-4098]
CCTTTGACGTTGGAGTCCACGTTCTTT
[37 nt withheld, positions 4126-4162]
ACCCTATCTCGGTCTATTCTTTTGATTTATAAGGGATTTTGCCGATTTCGGCCTATTGGTTAAAAAATGA
GCTGATTTAACAAAAATTTAACGCGAATTTTAACAAAATATTAACGCTTACAATTTAGGTGGCACTTTTC
GGGGAAATGTGCGCGGAACCCCTATTTGTTTATTTTTCTAAATACATTCAAATATGTATCCGCTCATGAG
ACAATAACCCTGATAAATGCTTCAATAATATTGAAAAAGGAAGAGTATGAGTATTCAACATTTCCGTGTC
GCCCTTATTCCCTTTTTTGCGGCATTTTGCCTTCCTGTTTTTGCTCACCCAGAAACGCTGGTGAAAGTAA
AAGATGCTGAAGATCAGTTGGGTGCACGAGTGGGTTACATCGAACTGGATCTCAACAGCGGTAAGATCCT
TGAGAGTTTTCGCCCCGAAGAACGTTTTCCAATGATGAGCACTTTTAAAGTTCTGCTATGTGGCGCGGTA
TTATCCCGTATTGACGCCGGGCAAGAGCAACTCGGTCGCCGCATACACTATTCTCAGAATGACTTGGTTG
AGTACTCACCAGTCACAGAAAAGCATCTTACGGATGGCATGACAGTAAGAGAATTATGCAGTGCTGCCAT
AACCATGAGTGATAACACTGCGGCCAACTTACTTCTGACAACGATCGGAGGACCGAAGGAGCTAACCGCT
TTTTTGCACAACATGGGGGATCATGTAACTCGCCTTGATCGTTGGGAACCGGAGCTGAATGAAGCCATAC
CAAACGACGAGCGTGACACCACGATGCCTGTAGCAATGGCAACAACGTTGCGCAAACTATTAACTGGCGA
ACTACTTACTCTAGCTTCCCGGCAACAATTAATAGACTGGATGGAGGCGGATAAAGTTGCAGGACCACTT
CTGCGCTCGGCCCTTCCGGCTGGCTGGTTTATTGCTGATAAATCTGGAGCCGGTGAGCGTGGGTCTCGCG
GTATCATTGCAGCACTGGGGCCAGATGGTAAGCCCTCCCGTATCGTAGTTATCTACACGACGGGGAGTCA
GGCAACTATGGATGAACGAAATAGACAGATCGCTGAGATAGGTGCCTCACTGATTAAGCATTGGTAACTG
TCAGACCAAGTTTACTCATATATACTTTAGATTGATTTAAAACTTCATTTTTAATTTAAAAGGATCTAGG
TGAAGATCCTTTTTGATAATCTCATGACCAAAATCCCTTAACGTGAGTTTTCGTTCCACTGAGCGTCAGA
CCCCGTAGAAAAGATCAAAGGATCTTCTTGAGATCCTTTTTTTCTGCGCGTAATCTGCTGCTTGCAAACA
AAAAAACCACCGCTACCAGCGGTGGTTTGTTTGCCGGATCAAGAGCTACCAACTCTTTTTCCGAAGGTAA
CTGGCTTCAGCAGAGCGCAGATACCAAATACTGTTCTTCTAGTGTAGCCGTAGTTAGGCCACCACTTCAA
GAACTCTGTAGCACCGCCTACATACCTCGCTCTGCTAATCCTGTTACCAGTGGCTGCTGCCAGTGGCGAT
AAGTCGTGTCTTACCGGGTTGGACTCAAGACGATAGTTACCGGATAAGGCGCAGCGGTCGGGCTGAACGG
GGGGTTCGTGCACACAGCCCAGCTTGGAGCGAACGACCTACACCGAACTGAGATACCTACAGCGTGAGCT
ATGAGAAAGCGCCACGCTTCCCGAAGGGAGAAAGGCGGACAGGTATCCGGTAAGCGGCAGGGTCGGAACA
GGAGAGCGCACGAGGGAGCTTCCAGGGGGAAACGCCTGGTATCTTTATAGTCCTGTCGGGTTTCGCCACC
TCTGACTTGAGCGTCGATTTTTGTGATGCTCGTCAGGGGGGCGGAGCCTATGGAAAAACGCCAGCAACGC
GGCCTTTTTACGGTTCCTGGCCTTTTGCTGGCCTTTTGCTCACATGTTCTTTCCTGCGTTATCCCCTGAT
TCTGTGGATAACCGTATTACCGCCTTTGAGTGAGCTGATACCGCTCGCCGCAGCCGAACGACCGAGCGCA
GCGAGTCAGTGAGCGAGGAAGCGGAAGAGCGCCCAATACGCAAACCGCCTCTCCCCGCGCGTTGGCCGAT
TCATTAATGCAGCTGGCACGACAGGTTTCCCGACTGGAAAGCGGGCAGTGAGCGCAACGCAATTAATGTG
AGTTAGCTCACTCATTAGGCACCCCAGGCTTTACACTTTATGCTTCCGGCTCGTATGTTGTGTGGAATTG
TGAGCGGATAACAATTTCACACAGGAAACAGCTATGACCATGATTACGCCAAGCGCGCAATTAACCCTCA
CTAAAGGGAACAAAAGCTGGAGCTGCAAGCTTAATGTAGTCTTATGCAATACTCTTGTAGTCTTGCAACA
TGGTAACGATGAGTTAGCAACATGCCTTACAAGGAGAGAAAAAGCACCGTGCATGCCGATTGGTGGAAGT
AAGGTGGTACGATCGTGCCTTATTAGGAAGGCAACAGACGGGTCTGACATGGATTGGACGAACCACTGAA
TTGCCGCATTGCAGAGATATTGTATTTAAGTGCCTAGCTCGATACATAAACGGGTCTCTCTGGTTAGACC
AGATCTGAGCCTGGGAGCTCTCTGGCTAACTAGGGAACCCACTGCTTAAGCCTCAATAAAGCTTGCCTTG
AGTGCTTCAAGTAGTGTGTGCCCGTCTGTTGTGTGACTCTGGTAACTAGAGATCCCTCAGACCCTTTTAG
TCAGTGTGGAAAATCTCTAGCAGTGGCGCCCGAACAGGGACTTGAAAGCGAAAGGGAAACCAGAGGAGCT
CTCTCGACGCAGGACTCGGCTTGCTGAAGCGCGCACGGCAAGAGGCGAGGGGCGGCGACTGGTGAGTACG
CCAAAAATTTTGACTAGCGGAGGCTAGAAGGAGAGAGATGGGTGCGAGAGCGTCAGTATTAAGCGGGGGA
GAATTAGATCGCGATGGGAAAAAATTCGGTTAAGGCCAGGGGGAAAGAAAAAATATAAATTAAAACATAT
AGTATGGGCAAGCAGGGAGCTAGAACGATTCGCAGTTAATCCTGGCCTGTTAGAAACATCAGAAGGCTGT
AGACAAATACTGGGACAGCTACAACCATCCCTTCAGACAGGATCAGAAGAACTTAGATCATTATATAATA
CAGTAGCAACCCTCTATTGTGTGCATCAAAGGATAGAGATAAAAGACACCAAGGAAGCTTTAGACAAGAT
AGAGGAAGAGCAAAACAAAAGTAAGACCACCGCACAGCAAGCGGCCGCTGATCTTCAGACCTGGAGGAGG
AGATATGAGGGACAATTGGAGAAGTGAATTATATAAATATAAAGTAGTAAAAATTGAACCATTAGGAGTA
GCACCCACCAAGGCAAAGAGAAGAGTGGTGCAGAGAGAAAAAAGAGCAGTGGGAATAGGAGCTTTGTTCC
TTGGGTTCTTGGGAGCAGCAGGAAGCACTATGGGCGCAGCGTCAATGACGCTGACGGTACAGGCCAGACA
ATTATTGTCTGGTATAGTGCAGCAGCAGAACAATTTGCTGAGGGCTATTGAGGCGCAACAGCATCTGTTG
CAACTCACAGTCTGGGGCATCAAGCAGCTCCAGGCAAGAATCCTGGCTGTGGAAAGATACCTAAAGGATC
AACAGCTCCTGGGGATTTGGGGTTGCTCTGGAAAACTCGCCATTTGTCTCAAGATCTAGAATTCAAAAAA
AGCACCGACTCGGTGCCACTTTGCTGTTTCCAGCAAAGTTGATAACGGACTAGCCTTATTTAAACTTGCT
ATGCTGTTTCCAGCATAGCTCTTAAACAGAGACGTACAAAAAAGAGCAAGAAGCTAAAAAAGATTTAAAA
ATTATTTTTAGCGCAGTTAATGGAACAGGAACTAAATTTACCCCAAAAATATTACGTGAATCAGGATATA
ACGTTATTGAGGTTGAAGAGCATGCATTTGAAGATGAAACATTTAAAAATGTTGTAAATCCAAATCCAGA
ATTTGATCCTGCATGAAAAATACCGCTTGAATATGGTATTAAACATGATGCAGATATTATTATTATGAAT
GACCCAGATGCTGACAGATTTGGAATGGCAATAAAACATGATGGTCATTTTGTAAGATTAGATGGAAATC
AAACAGGACCAATTTTAATTGATTGAAAATTATCAAATCTAAAACGCTTAAATAGCATTCCAAAAAATCC
GGCTCTATATTCAAGTTTTGTAACAAGTGATTTGGGTGATAGAATCGCTCATGAAAAATATGGAGTTAAT
ATTGTAAAAACTTTAACTGGATTTAAATGAATGGGTAGAGAAATTGCTAAAGAAGAAGATAACGGATTAA
ATTTTGTTTTTGCTTATGAAGAAAGTTATGGATATGTAATTGATGACTCAGCTAGAGATAAAGATGGAAT
ACAAGCTTCTATATTAATAGCAGAGGCTGCTTGATTTTATAAAAAACAAAATAAAACATTAGTAGACTAT
TTAGAAGATTTATTTAAAGAAATGGGTGCATATTACACTTTCACTTTAAACTTGAATTTTAAACCAGAAG
AAAAGAAATTAAAAATTGAACCATTAATGAAATCATTGAGAGCAACACCCTTAACTCAAATTGCTGGACT
TAAAGTTGTTAATGTTGAAGACTACATCGATGGAATGTATAATATGCCAGGACAAGACTTACTAAAATTT
TATTTAGAAGATAAGTCATGATTTGCTGTTCGCCCAAGTGGAACTGAACCTAAACTAAAAATTTATTTTA
TAGGTGTTGGTGAATCTGTTCAAAACGCTAAAGTTAAAGTAGACGAAATTATTAAAGAATTAAAATTAAA
AATGAATATATAGGAGAAAAAATGAAACTAAACAAATATATAGATCACACATTATTAAAACAAGATGCTA
CGAAAGCTGAAATTAAACAATTATGTGATGAAGCAATTGAATTTGATTTTGCAACAGTTTGTGTTAATTC
ATATTGAACAAGCTATTGTAAAGAATTATTAAAAGGCACAAATGTAGGAATAACAAATGTTGTAGGTTTT
CCTCTAGGTGCATGCACAACAGCTACAAAAGCATTCGAAGTTTCTGAAGCAATTAAAGATGGTGCAACAG
AAATTGATATGGTATTAAATATTGGTGCATTAAAAGACAAAAATTATGAATTAGTTTTAGAAGACATGAA
AGCTGTAAAAAAAGCAGCTGGATCACATGTTGTTAAATGTATTATGGAAAATTGTTTATTAACAAAAGAA
GAAATCATGAAAGCTTGTGAAATAGCTGTTGAAGCTGGATTAGAATTTGTTAAAACATCAACAGGATTTT
CAAAATCAGGTGCAACATTTGAAGATGTTAAACTAATGAAGTCAGTTGTTAAAGACAATGCTTTAGTTAA
AGCAGCTGGTGGAGTTAGAACATTTGAAGATGCTCAAAAAATGATTGAAGCAGGAGCTGACCGCTTAGGA
ACAAGTGGTGGAGTAGCTATTATTAAAGGTGAAGAAAACAACGCGAGTTACTAAAACTAGCGTTTTTTTA
TTTTGCTCATTTTTATTAAAAGTTTGCAAAAAGGAACATAAAAATTCTAATTATTGATACTAAAGTTATT
AAAAAGAAGATTTTGGTTGATTTTATAAAGGTCATAGAATATAATATTTTAGCATGTGTATTTTGTGTGC
TCATTTACAACCGTCTCCGGTGTTTCGTCCTTTCCACAAGATATATAAAGCCAAGAAATCGAAATACTTT
CAAGTTACGGTAAGCATATGATAGTCCATTTTAAAACATAATTTTAAAACTGCAAACTACCCAAGAAATT
ATTACTTTCTACGTCACGTATTTTGTACTAATATCTTTGTGTTTACAGTCAAATTAATTCTAATTATCTC
TCTAACAGCCTTGTATCGTATATGCAAATATGAAGGAATCATGGGAAATAGGCCCTCCCACAATTTTAAA
AGAAAAGGGGGGATTGGGGGGTACAGTGCAGGGGAAAGAATAGTAGACATAATAGCAACAGACATACAAA
CTAAAGAATTACAAAAACAAATTACAAAAATTCAAAATTTTCGGGTTTATTACAGGGACAGCAGAGATCC
ACTTTGGCGCCGGCTCGAGTGGCTCCGGTGCCCGTCAGTGGGCAGAGCGCACATCGCCCACAGTCCCCGA
GAAGTTGGGGGGAGGGGTCGGCAATTGAACCGGTGCCTAGAGAAGGTGGCGCGGGGTAAACTGGGAAAGT
GATGTCGTGTACTGGCTCCGCCTTTTTCCCGAGGGTGGGGGAGAACCGTATATAAGTGCAGTAGTCGCCG
TGAACGTTCTTTTTCGCAACGGGTTTGCCGCCAGAACACAGGTGTCGTGACGCGGGATCCGCCACCATGG
ATTACAAAGACGATGACGATAAGGCCACCATGGAACAAAAACTTATTTCTGAAGAAGATCTGAAAAGGCC
GGCGGCCACGAAAAAGGCCGGCCAGGCAAAAAAGAAAAAGGGAGGTTCCGCTAGCGGAGGTTCGATGAGT
TCAAAGACTGGGCCTGTCGCCGTCGATCCAACCCTGCGCCGCCGGATTGAACCTCACGAGTTTGAAGTGT
TCTTTGACCCCCGGGAGCTGAGAAAGGAGACATGCCTGCTGTACGAGATCAACTGGGGAGGCAGGCACTC
CATCTGGAGGCACACCTCTCAGAACACAAATAAGCACGTGGAGGTGAACTTCATCGAGAAGTTTACCACA
GAGCGGTACTTCTGCCCCGGCGCGCCGGGAGGTGGTGGCAGCGGTGGAGGAGGTTCTGGGGGCGGTGGCT
CAATTTTATGGCATGAGATGTGGCATGAGGGTTTGGAAGAGGCATCTAGATTGTATTTCGGTGAAAGAAA
TGTCAAGGGAATGTTCGAAG
Features (pLannotate 1.2.2; 32 found; start..end, strand, type, name):
    299..761     +  misc_feature   IRES: internal ribosome entry site (IRES) of the encephalomyocarditis virus (EMCV)
    784..1491    +  CDS            mCherry: mCherry is a basic (constitutively fluorescent) red fluorescent protein published in 2004, derived from Discosoma sp.. It is reported to be a very rapidly-maturing monomer with low acid sensitivity.
   1558..2352    +  CDS            NeoR/KanR: aminoglycoside phosphotransferase from Tn5; aph(3')-II (or nptII); confers resistance to neomycin, kanamycin, and G418 (Geneticin®)
   2359..2947    +  misc_feature   WPRE: woodchuck hepatitis virus posttranscriptional regulatory element
   2998..3017    +  misc_feature   cPPT/CTS (fragment): central polypurine tract and central termination sequence of HIV-1
   3019..3252    +  LTR            3' LTR (ΔU3): self-inactivating 3' long terminal repeat (LTR) from HIV-1
   3330..3451    +  polyA_signal   SV40 poly(A) signal: SV40 polyadenylation signal
   3491..3626    +  rep_origin     SV40 ori: SV40 origin of replication
   3647..3665    -  promoter       T7 promoter: promoter for bacteriophage T7 RNA polymerase
   3673..3828    +  CDS            lacZα (fragment): LacZα fragment of β-galactosidase; lacZ fragment
   3833..4261    +  rep_origin     f1 ori (sequence partly withheld): f1 bacteriophage origin of replication; arrow indicates direction of (+) strand synthesis
   4314..4418    +  promoter       AmpR promoter: bla
   4419..5279    +  CDS            AmpR: β-lactamase; bla; confers resistance to ampicillin, carbenicillin, and related antibiotics
   5450..6038    +  rep_origin     ori: high-copy-number ColE1/pMB1/pBR322/pUC origin of replication
   6221..6313    +  CDS            lacI (fragment): lac repressor; lacI; The lac repressor binds to the lac operator to inhibit transcription in E. coli. This inhibition can be relieved by adding lactose or isopropyl-β-D-thiogalactopyranoside (IPTG).
   6326..6347    +  protein_bind   CAP binding site: CAP binding activates transcription in the presence of cAMP. E. coli catabolite activator protein
   6362..6392    +  promoter       lac promoter: promoter for the E. coli lac operon
   6396..6418    +  protein_bind   lac operator (fragment): The lac repressor binds to the lac operator to inhibit transcription in E. coli. This inhibition can be relieved by adding lactose or isopropyl-β-D-thiogalactopyranoside (IPTG). lac repressor encoded by lacI
   6461..6479    +  promoter       T3 promoter: promoter for bacteriophage T3 RNA polymerase
   6507..6733    +  promoter       RSV promoter: Rous sarcoma virus enhancer/promoter
   6734..6914    +  LTR            5' LTR (truncated): truncated 5' long terminal repeat (LTR) from HIV-1
   6961..7086    +  misc_feature   HIV-1 Ψ: packaging signal of human immunodeficiency virus type 1
   7070..7433    +  CDS            HIV-1 gag (fragment): gag protein from human immunodeficiency virus 1; gag
   7579..7812    +  misc_feature   RRE: The Rev response element (RRE) of HIV-1 allows for Rev-dependent mRNA export from the nucleus to the cytoplasm.
   7908..7951    -  misc_RNA       tracrRNA (fragment): trans-activating CRISPR RNA for the Streptococcus pyogenes CRISPR/Cas9 system
   9014..9673    +  CDS            deoC1: DEOC1_STAAN - Also known as dra. Experimental evidence at protein level: Swiss-Prot protein existence level 1. Catalyzes a reversible aldol reaction between acetaldehyde and D-glyceraldehyde 3-phosphate to generate 2-deoxy-D-ribose 5- phosphate. From Staphylococcus aureus (strain N315).
   9859..10099   -  promoter       U6 promoter: RNA polymerase III promoter for human U6 snRNA
  10106..10223   +  misc_feature   cPPT/CTS: central polypurine tract and central termination sequence of HIV-1
  10292..10503   +  promoter       EF-1α core promoter: core promoter for human elongation factor EF-1α
  10595..10642   +  CDS            nucleoplasmin NLS: bipartite nuclear localization signal from nucleoplasmin
  10667..10900   +  CDS            Apobec1 (fragment): ABEC1_RAT - Experimental evidence at protein level: Swiss-Prot protein existence level 1. Catalytic component of the apolipoprotein B mRNA editing enzyme complex which is responsible for the postranscriptional editing of a CAA codon for Gln to a UAA codon for stop in the APOB mRNA. May also play a role in the epigenetic regulation of gene expression by participating in DNA demethylation. From Rattus norvegicus (Rat).
  10952..191     +  CDS            MTOR (fragment) (across the origin): MTOR_HUMAN - Also known as FRAP, FRAP1, FRAP2, RAFT1, RAPT1. Experimental evidence at protein level: Swiss-Prot protein existence level 1. Serine/threonine protein kinase which is a central regulator of cellular metabolism, growth and survival in response to hormones, growth factors, nutrients, energy and stress signals (PubMed:12087098, PubMed:12150925, PubMed:12150926, PubMed:12231510, PubMed:12718876, PubMed:14651849, PubMed:15268862, PubMed:15467718, PubMed:15545625, PubMed:15718470, PubMed:18497260, PubMed:18762023, PubMed:18925875, PubMed:20516213, PubMed:20537536, PubMed:21659604, PubMe
