>Addgene plasmid #174701 | Lenti-evoA1-seBEN_empty Sequencing Result | analyzer sequence | sequence record 344623
GAACTGCTTCCTTCACGACATTCAACAGACCTTGCATTCCTTTGGCGAGAGGGGAAAGACCCCTAGGAAT
GCTCGTCAAGAAGACAGGGCCAGGTTTCCGGGCCCTCACATTGCCAAAAGACGGCAATATGGTGGAAAAT
AACATATAGACAAACGCACACCGGCCTTATTCCAAGCGGCTTCGGCCAGTAACGTTAGGGGGGGGGGGTC
ATTATTTAGATATTCTCCTAAAAACATGGTAGTAGAGATCCCAAGCTTGTGTAAGGTCCTTTACATTTCC
ACTTTTCATGTATTTTCTACACCATTCTTGAGCCTCCATTAGGTCCCTTCCATAAGCTTGGTTGAAGGAA
GTCTCCTTTAGAGTCTGTGGACCTCTCTCCATCATAGCGTGCAACGGTTCTAAAACTTCGAACATTCCCT
TGACATTTCTTTCACCGAAATACAATCTAGATGCCTCTTCCAAACCCTCATGCCACATCTCATGCCATAA
AATTGAGCCACCGCCCCCAGAACCTCCTCCACCGCTGCCACCACCTCCCGGCGCGCCGGGGCAGAAGTAC
CGCTCTGTGGTAAACTTCTCGATGAAGTTCACCTCCACGTGCTTATTTGTGTTCTGAGAGGTGTGCCTCC
AGATGGAGTGCCTGCCTCCCCAGTTGATCTCGTACAGCAGGCATGTCTCCTTTCTCAGCTCCCGGGGGTC
AAAGAACACTTCAAACTCGTGAGGTTCAATCCGGCGGCGCAGGGTTGGATCGACGGCGACAGGCCCAGTC
TTTGAACTCATCGAACCTCCGCTAGCGGAACCTCCCTTTTTCTTTTTTGCCTGGCCGGCCTTTTTCGTGG
CCGCCGGCCTTTTCAGATCTTCTTCAGAAATAAGTTTTTGTTCCATGGTGGCCTTATCGTCATCGTCTTT
GTAATCCATGGTGGCGGATCCCGCGTCACGACACCTGTGTTCTGGCGGCAAACCCGTTGCGAAAAAGAAC
GTTCACGGCGACTACTGCACTTATATACGGTTCTCCCCCACCCTCGGGAAAAAGGCGGAGCCAGTACACG
ACATCACTTTCCCAGTTTACCCCGCGCCACCTTCTCTAGGCACCGGTTCAATTGCCGACCCCTCCCCCCA
ACTTCTCGGGGACTGTGGGCGATGTGCGCTCTGCCCACTGACGGGCACCGGAGCCACTCGAGCCGGCGCC
AAAGTGGATCTCTGCTGTCCCTGTAATAAACCCGAAAATTTTGAATTTTTGTAATTTGTTTTTGTAATTC
TTTAGTTTGTATGTCTGTTGCTATTATGTCTACTATTCTTTCCCCTGCACTGTACCCCCCAATCCCCCCT
TTTCTTTTAAAATTGTGGGAGGGCCTATTTCCCATGATTCCTTCATATTTGCATATACGATACAAGGCTG
TTAGAGAGATAATTAGAATTAATTTGACTGTAAACACAAAGATATTAGTACAAAATACGTGACGTAGAAA
GTAATAATTTCTTGGGTAGTTTGCAGTTTTAAAATTATGTTTTAAAATGGACTATCATATGCTTACCGTA
ACTTGAAAGTATTTCGATTTCTTGGCTTTATATATCTTGTGGAAAGGACGAAACACCGGAGACGGTTGTA
AATGAGCACACAAAATACACATGCTAAAATATTATATTCTATGACCTTTATAAAATCAACCAAAATCTTC
TTTTTAATAACTTTAGTATCAATAATTAGAATTTTTATGTTCCTTTTTGCAAACTTTTAATAAAAATGAG
CAAAATAAAAAAACGCTAGTTTTAGTAACTCGCGTTGTTTTCTTCACCTTTAATAATAGCTACTCCACCA
CTTGTTCCTAAGCGGTCAGCTCCTGCTTCAATCATTTTTTGAGCATCTTCAAATGTTCTAACTCCACCAG
CTGCTTTAACTAAAGCATTGTCTTTAACAACTGACTTCATTAGTTTAACATCTTCAAATGTTGCACCTGA
TTTTGAAAATCCTGTTGATGTTTTAACAAATTCTAATCCAGCTTCAACAGCTATTTCACAAGCTTTCATG
ATTTCTTCTTTTGTTAATAAACAATTTTCCATAATACATTTAACAACATGTGATCCAGCTGCTTTTTTTA
CAGCTTTCATGTCTTCTAAAACTAATTCATAATTTTTGTCTTTTAATGCACCAATATTTAATACCATATC
AATTTCTGTTGCACCATCTTTAATTGCTTCAGAAACTTCGAATGCTTTTGTAGCTGTTGTGCATGCACCT
AGAGGAAAACCTACAACATTTGTTATTCCTACATTTGTGCCTTTTAATAATTCTTTACAATAGCTTGTTC
AATATGAATTAACACAAACTGTTGCAAAATCAAATTCAATTGCTTCATCACATAATTGTTTAATTTCAGC
TTTCGTAGCATCTTGTTTTAATAATGTGTGATCTATATATTTGTTTAGTTTCATTTTTTCTCCTATATAT
TCATTTTTAATTTTAATTCTTTAATAATTTCGTCTACTTTAACTTTAGCGTTTTGAACAGATTCACCAAC
ACCTATAAAATAAATTTTTAGTTTAGGTTCAGTTCCACTTGGGCGAACAGCAAATCATGACTTATCTTCT
AAATAAAATTTTAGTAAGTCTTGTCCTGGCATATTATACATTCCATCGATGTAGTCTTCAACATTAACAA
CTTTAAGTCCAGCAATTTGAGTTAAGGGTGTTGCTCTCAATGATTTCATTAATGGTTCAATTTTTAATTT
CTTTTCTTCTGGTTTAAAATTCAAGTTTAAAGTGAAAGTGTAATATGCACCCATTTCTTTAAATAAATCT
TCTAAATAGTCTACTAATGTTTTATTTTGTTTTTTATAAAATCAAGCAGCCTCTGCTATTAATATAGAAG
CTTGTATTCCATCTTTATCTCTAGCTGAGTCATCAATTACATATCCATAACTTTCTTCATAAGCAAAAAC
AAAATTTAATCCGTTATCTTCTTCTTTAGCAATTTCTCTACCCATTCATTTAAATCCAGTTAAAGTTTTT
ACAATATTAACTCCATATTTTTCATGAGCGATTCTATCACCCAAATCACTTGTTACAAAACTTGAATATA
GAGCCGGATTTTTTGGAATGCTATTTAAGCGTTTTAGATTTGATAATTTTCAATCAATTAAAATTGGTCC
TGTTTGATTTCCATCTAATCTTACAAAATGACCATCATGTTTTATTGCCATTCCAAATCTGTCAGCATCT
GGGTCATTCATAATAATAATATCTGCATCATGTTTAATACCATATTCAAGCGGTATTTTTCATGCAGGAT
CAAATTCTGGATTTGGATTTACAACATTTTTAAATGTTTCATCTTCAAATGCATGCTCTTCAACCTCAAT
AACGTTATATCCTGATTCACGTAATATTTTTGGGGTAAATTTAGTTCCTGTTCCATTAACTGCGCTAAAA
ATAATTTTTAAATCTTTTTTAGCTTCTTGCTCTTTTTTGTACGTCTCTGTTTAAGAGCTATGCTGGAAAC
AGCATAGCAAGTTTAAATAAGGCTAGTCCGTTATCAACTTTGCTGGAAACAGCAAAGTGGCACCGAGTCG
GTGCTTTTTTTGAATTCTAGATCTTGAGACAAATGGCGAGTTTTCCAGAGCAACCCCAAATCCCCAGGAG
CTGTTGATCCTTTAGGTATCTTTCCACAGCCAGGATTCTTGCCTGGAGCTGCTTGATGCCCCAGACTGTG
AGTTGCAACAGATGCTGTTGCGCCTCAATAGCCCTCAGCAAATTGTTCTGCTGCTGCACTATACCAGACA
ATAATTGTCTGGCCTGTACCGTCAGCGTCATTGACGCTGCGCCCATAGTGCTTCCTGCTGCTCCCAAGAA
CCCAAGGAACAAAGCTCCTATTCCCACTGCTCTTTTTTCTCTCTGCACCACTCTTCTCTTTGCCTTGGTG
GGTGCTACTCCTAATGGTTCAATTTTTACTACTTTATATTTATATAATTCACTTCTCCAATTGTCCCTCA
TATCTCCTCCTCCAGGTCTGAAGATCAGCGGCCGCTTGCTGTGCGGTGGTCTTACTTTTGTTTTGCTCTT
CCTCTATCTTGTCTAAAGCTTCCTTGGTGTCTTTTATCTCTATCCTTTGATGCACACAATAGAGGGTTGC
TACTGTATTATATAATGATCTAAGTTCTTCTGATCCTGTCTGAAGGGATGGTTGTAGCTGTCCCAGTATT
TGTCTACAGCCTTCTGATGTTTCTAACAGGCCAGGATTAACTGCGAATCGTTCTAGCTCCCTGCTTGCCC
ATACTATATGTTTTAATTTATATTTTTTCTTTCCCCCTGGCCTTAACCGAATTTTTTCCCATCGCGATCT
AATTCTCCCCCGCTTAATACTGACGCTCTCGCACCCATCTCTCTCCTTCTAGCCTCCGCTAGTCAAAATT
TTTGGCGTACTCACCAGTCGCCGCCCCTCGCCTCTTGCCGTGCGCGCTTCAGCAAGCCGAGTCCTGCGTC
GAGAGAGCTCCTCTGGTTTCCCTTTCGCTTTCAAGTCCCTGTTCGGGCGCCACTGCTAGAGATTTTCCAC
ACTGACTAAAAGGGTCTGAGGGATCTCTAGTTACCAGAGTCACACAACAGACGGGCACACACTACTTGAA
GCACTCAAGGCAAGCTTTATTGAGGCTTAAGCAGTGGGTTCCCTAGTTAGCCAGAGAGCTCCCAGGCTCA
GATCTGGTCTAACCAGAGAGACCCGTTTATGTATCGAGCTAGGCACTTAAATACAATATCTCTGCAATGC
GGCAATTCAGTGGTTCGTCCAATCCATGTCAGACCCGTCTGTTGCCTTCCTAATAAGGCACGATCGTACC
ACCTTACTTCCACCAATCGGCATGCACGGTGCTTTTTCTCTCCTTGTAAGGCATGTTGCTAACTCATCGT
TACCATGTTGCAAGACTACAAGAGTATTGCATAAGACTACATTAAGCTTGCAGCTCCAGCTTTTGTTCCC
TTTAGTGAGGGTTAATTGCGCGCTTGGCGTAATCATGGTCATAGCTGTTTCCTGTGTGAAATTGTTATCC
GCTCACAATTCCACACAACATACGAGCCGGAAGCATAAAGTGTAAAGCCTGGGGTGCCTAATGAGTGAGC
TAACTCACATTAATTGCGTTGCGCTCACTGCCCGCTTTCCAGTCGGGAAACCTGTCGTGCCAGCTGCATT
AATGAATCGGCCAACGCGCGGGGAGAGGCGGTTTGCGTATTGGGCGCTCTTCCGCTTCCTCGCTCACTGA
CTCGCTGCGCTCGGTCGTTCGGCTGCGGCGAGCGGTATCAGCTCACTCAAAGGCGGTAATACGGTTATCC
ACAGAATCAGGGGATAACGCAGGAAAGAACATGTGAGCAAAAGGCCAGCAAAAGGCCAGGAACCGTAAAA
AGGCCGCGTTGCTGGCGTTTTTCCATAGGCTCCGCCCCCCTGACGAGCATCACAAAAATCGACGCTCAAG
TCAGAGGTGGCGAAACCCGACAGGACTATAAAGATACCAGGCGTTTCCCCCTGGAAGCTCCCTCGTGCGC
TCTCCTGTTCCGACCCTGCCGCTTACCGGATACCTGTCCGCCTTTCTCCCTTCGGGAAGCGTGGCGCTTT
CTCATAGCTCACGCTGTAGGTATCTCAGTTCGGTGTAGGTCGTTCGCTCCAAGCTGGGCTGTGTGCACGA
ACCCCCCGTTCAGCCCGACCGCTGCGCCTTATCCGGTAACTATCGTCTTGAGTCCAACCCGGTAAGACAC
GACTTATCGCCACTGGCAGCAGCCACTGGTAACAGGATTAGCAGAGCGAGGTATGTAGGCGGTGCTACAG
AGTTCTTGAAGTGGTGGCCTAACTACGGCTACACTAGAAGAACAGTATTTGGTATCTGCGCTCTGCTGAA
GCCAGTTACCTTCGGAAAAAGAGTTGGTAGCTCTTGATCCGGCAAACAAACCACCGCTGGTAGCGGTGGT
TTTTTTGTTTGCAAGCAGCAGATTACGCGCAGAAAAAAAGGATCTCAAGAAGATCCTTTGATCTTTTCTA
CGGGGTCTGACGCTCAGTGGAACGAAAACTCACGTTAAGGGATTTTGGTCATGAGATTATCAAAAAGGAT
CTTCACCTAGATCCTTTTAAATTAAAAATGAAGTTTTAAATCAATCTAAAGTATATATGAGTAAACTTGG
TCTGACAGTTACCAATGCTTAATCAGTGAGGCACCTATCTCAGCGATCTGTCTATTTCGTTCATCCATAG
TTGCCTGACTCCCCGTCGTGTAGATAACTACGATACGGGAGGGCTTACCATCTGGCCCCAGTGCTGCAAT
GATACCGCGAGACCCACGCTCACCGGCTCCAGATTTATCAGCAATAAACCAGCCAGCCGGAAGGGCCGAG
CGCAGAAGTGGTCCTGCAACTTTATCCGCCTCCATCCAGTCTATTAATTGTTGCCGGGAAGCTAGAGTAA
GTAGTTCGCCAGTTAATAGTTTGCGCAACGTTGTTGCCATTGCTACAGGCATCGTGGTGTCACGCTCGTC
GTTTGGTATGGCTTCATTCAGCTCCGGTTCCCAACGATCAAGGCGAGTTACATGATCCCCCATGTTGTGC
AAAAAAGCGGTTAGCTCCTTCGGTCCTCCGATCGTTGTCAGAAGTAAGTTGGCCGCAGTGTTATCACTCA
TGGTTATGGCAGCACTGCATAATTCTCTTACTGTCATGCCATCCGTAAGATGCTTTTCTGTGACTGGTGA
GTACTCAACCAAGTCATTCTGAGAATAGTGTATGCGGCGACCGAGTTGCTCTTGCCCGGCGTCAATACGG
GATAATACCGCGCCACATAGCAGAACTTTAAAAGTGCTCATCATTGGAAAACGTTCTTCGGGGCGAAAAC
TCTCAAGGATCTTACCGCTGTTGAGATCCAGTTCGATGTAACCCACTCGTGCACCCAACTGATCTTCAGC
ATCTTTTACTTTCACCAGCGTTTCTGGGTGAGCAAAAACAGGAAGGCAAAATGCCGCAAAAAAGGGAATA
AGGGCGACACGGAAATGTTGAATACTCATACTCTTCCTTTTTCAATATTATTGAAGCATTTATCAGGGTT
ATTGTCTCATGAGCGGATACATATTTGAATGTATTTAGAAAAATAAACAAATAGGGGTTCCGCGCACATT
TCCCCGAAAAGTGCCACCTAAATTGTAAGCGTTAATATTTTGTTAAAATTCGCGTTAAATTTTTGTTAAA
TCAGCTCATTTTTTAACCAATAGGCCGAAATCGGCAAAATCCCTTATAAATCAAAAGAATAGACCGAGAT
AGGGT
[37 nt withheld, positions 7286-7322]
AAAGAACGTGGACTCCAACGTCAAAGG
[49 nt withheld, positions 7350-7398]
T
[91 nt withheld, positions 7400-7490]
G
[124 nt withheld, positions 7492-7615]
CCCATTCGCCATTCAGGCTGCGCAACTGTTGGGAAGGGCGATCGGTGCGGGCCTCTTCGCTATTACGCCA
GCTGGCGAAAGGGGGATGTGCTGCAAGGCGATTAAGTTGGGTAACGCCAGGGTTTTCCCAGTCACGACGT
TGTAAAACGACGGCCAGTGAGCGCGCGTAATACGACTCACTATAGGGCGAATTGGGTACGTCCCTAGGCC
TCCAAAAAAGCCTCCTCACTACTTCTGGAATAGCTCAGAGGCCGAGGCGGCCTCGGCCTCTGCATAAATA
AAAAAAATTAGTCAGCCATGGGGCGGAGAATGGGCGGAACTGGGCGGAGTTAGGGGCGGGATGGGCGGAG
TTAGGGGCGGGATAGCTAGAGCCAGACATGATAAGATACATTGATGAGTTTGGACAAACCACAACTAGAA
TGCAGTGAAAAAAATGCTTTATTTGTGAAATTTGTGATGCTATTGCTTTATTTGTAACCATTATAAGCTG
CAATAAACAAGTTCCTCTCACTCTCTGATATTCATTTCTTTGCAAGTTATAAATACTGAATAATAAGATG
ACATGAACTACTATACGTACTGCTAGAGATTTTCCACACTGACTAAAAGGGTCTGAGGGATCTCTAGTTA
CCAGAGTCACACAACAGACGGGCACACACTACTTGAAGCACTCAAGGCAAGCTTTATTGAGGCTTAAGCA
GTGGGTTCCCTAGTTAGCCAGAGAGCTCCCAGGCTCAGATCTGGTCTAACCAGAGAGACCCAGTACAAGC
AAAAAGCAGATCTTGTCTTCGTTGGGAGTGAATTAGCCCTTCCAGTCCCCCCTTTTCTTTTAAAAAGTGG
CTAAGATCTACAGCTGCCTTGTAAGTCATTGGTCTTAAAGTCGACGCGGGGAGGCGGCCCAAAGGGAGAT
CCGACTCGTCTGAGGGCGAAGGCGAAGACGCGGAAGAGGCCGCAGAGCCGGCAGCAGGCCGCGGGAAGGA
AGGTCCGCTGGATTGAGGGCCGAAGGGACGTAGCAGAAGGACGTCCCGCGCAGAATCCAGGTGGCAACAC
AGGCGAGCAGCCAAGGAAAGGACGATGATTTCCCCGACAACACCACGGAATTGTCAGTGCCCAACAGCCG
AGCCCCTGTCCAGCAGCGGGCAAGGCAGGCGGCGATGAGTTCCGCCGTGGCAATAGGGAGGGGGAAAGCG
AAAGTCCCGGAAAGGAGCTGACAGGTGGTGGCAATGCCCCAACCAGTGGGGGTTGCGTCAGCAAACACAG
TGCACACCACGCCACGTTGCCTGACAACGGGCCACAACTCCTCATAAAGAGACAGCAACCAGGATTTATA
CAAGGAGGAGAAAATGAAAGCCATACGGGAAGCAATAGCATGATACAAAGGCATTAAAGCAGCGTATCCA
CATAGCGTAAAAGGAGCAACATAGTTAAGAATACCAGTCAATCTTTCACAAATTTTGTAATCCAGAGGTT
GATTGTCGACTCAGAAGAACTCGTCAAGAAGGCGATAGAAGGCGATGCGCTGCGAATCGGGAGCGGCGAT
ACCGTAAAGCACGAGGAAGCGGTCAGCCCATTCGCCGCCAAGCTCTTCAGCAATATCACGGGTAGCCAAC
GCTATGTCCTGATAGCGGTCCGCCACACCCAGCCGGCCACAGTCGATGAATCCAGAAAAGCGGCCATTTT
CCACCATGATATTCGGCAAGCAGGCATCGCCATGGGTCACGACGAGATCCTCGCCGTCGGGCATGCGCGC
CTTGAGCCTGGCGAACAGTTCGGCTGGCGCGAGCCCCTGATGCTCTTCGTCCAGATCATCCTGATCGACA
AGACCGGCTTCCATCCGAGTACGTGCTCGCTCGATGCGATGTTTCGCTTGGTGGTCGAATGGGCAGGTAG
CCGGATCAAGCGTATGCAGCCGCCGCATTGCATCAGCCATGATGGATACTTTCTCGGCAGGAGCAAGGTG
AGATGACAGGAGATCCTGCCCCGGCACTTCGCCCAATAGCAGCCAGTCCCTTCCCGCTTCAGTGACAACG
TCGAGCACAGCTGCGCAAGGAACGCCCGTCGTGGCCAGCCACGATAGCCGCGCTGCCTCGTCCTGCAGTT
CATTCAGGGCACCGGACAGGTCGGTCTTGACAAAAAGAACCGGGCGCCCCTGCGCTGACAGCCGGAACAC
GGCGGCATCAGAGCAGCCGATTGTCTGTTGTGCCCAGTCATAGCCGAATAGCCTCTCCACCCAAGCGGCC
GGAGAACCTGCGTGCAATCCATCTTGTTCAAGCATGGGGCCGGGGTTCTCCTCCACGTCGCCGGCCTGCT
TCAGCAGGCTGAAGTTGGTGGCGCCGCTGCCTTACTTGTACAGCTCGTCCATGCCGCCGGTGGAGTGGCG
GCCCTCGGCGCGTTCGTACTGTTCCACGATGGTGTAGTCCTCGTTGTGGGAGGTGATGTCCAACTTGATG
TTGACGTTGTAGGCGCCGGGCAGCTGCACGGGCTTCTTGGCCTTGTAGGTGGTCTTGACCTCAGCGTCGT
AGTGGCCGCCGTCCTTCAGCTTCAGCCTCTGCTTGATCTCGCCCTTCAGGGCGCCGTCCTCGGGGTACAT
CCGCTCGGAGGAGGCCTCCCAGCCCATGGTCTTCTTCTGCATTACGGGGCCGTCGGAGGGGAAGTTGGTG
CCGCGCAGCTTCACCTTGTAGATGAACTCGCCGTCCTGCAGGGAGGAGTCCTGGGTCACGGTCACCACGC
CGCCGTCCTCGAAGTTCATCACGCGCTCCCACTTGAAGCCCTCGGGGAAGGACAGCTTCAAGTAGTCGGG
GATGTCGGCGGGGTGCTTCACGTAGGCCTTGGAGCCGTACATGAACTGAGGGGACAGGATGTCCCAGGCG
AAGGGCAGGGGGCCACCCTTGGTCACCTTCAGCTTGGCGGTCTGGGTGCCCTCGTAGGGGCGGCCCTCGC
CCTCGCCCTCGATCTCGAACTCGTGGCCGTTCACGGAGCCCTCCATGTGCACCTTGAAGCGCATGAACTC
CTTGATGATGGCCATGTTATCCTCCTCGCCCTTGCTCACCATGGTGGCAAGCTTGGGGGCCATATTATCA
TCGTGTTTTTCAAAGGAAAACCACGTCCCCGTGGTTCGGGGGGCCTAGACGTTTTTTTAACCTCGACTAA
ACACATGTAAAGCATGTGCACCGAGGCCCCAGATCAGATCCCATACAATGGGGTACCTTCTGGGCATCCT
TCAGCCCCTTGTTGAATACGCTTGAGGAGAGCCATTTGACTCTTTCCACAACTATCCAACTCACAACGTG
GCACTGGGGTTGTGCCGCCTTTGCAGGTGTATCTTATACACGTGGCTTTTGGCCGCAGAGGCACCTGTCG
CCAGGTGGGGGGTTCCGCTGCCTGCAAAGGGTCGCTACAGACGTTGTTTGTCTTCAAGAAGCTTCCAGAG
Features (pLannotate 1.2.2; 32 found; start..end, strand, type, name):
    215..496     -  CDS            MTOR (fragment): MTOR_HUMAN - Also known as FRAP, FRAP1, FRAP2, RAFT1, RAPT1. Experimental evidence at protein level: Swiss-Prot protein existence level 1. Serine/threonine protein kinase which is a central regulator of cellular metabolism, growth and survival in response to hormones, growth factors, nutrients, energy and stress signals (PubMed:12087098, PubMed:12150925, PubMed:12150926, PubMed:12231510, PubMed:12718876, PubMed:14651849, PubMed:15268862, PubMed:15467718, PubMed:15545625, PubMed:15718470, PubMed:18497260, PubMed:18762023, PubMed:18925875, PubMed:20516213, PubMed:20537536, PubMed:21659604, PubMe
    548..781     -  CDS            Apobec1 (fragment): ABEC1_RAT - Experimental evidence at protein level: Swiss-Prot protein existence level 1. Catalytic component of the apolipoprotein B mRNA editing enzyme complex which is responsible for the postranscriptional editing of a CAA codon for Gln to a UAA codon for stop in the APOB mRNA. May also play a role in the epigenetic regulation of gene expression by participating in DNA demethylation. From Rattus norvegicus (Rat).
    806..853     -  CDS            nucleoplasmin NLS: bipartite nuclear localization signal from nucleoplasmin
    945..1156    -  promoter       EF-1α core promoter: core promoter for human elongation factor EF-1α
   1225..1342    -  misc_feature   cPPT/CTS: central polypurine tract and central termination sequence of HIV-1
   1349..1589    +  promoter       U6 promoter: RNA polymerase III promoter for human U6 snRNA
   1775..2434    -  CDS            deoC1: DEOC1_STAAN - Also known as dra. Experimental evidence at protein level: Swiss-Prot protein existence level 1. Catalyzes a reversible aldol reaction between acetaldehyde and D-glyceraldehyde 3-phosphate to generate 2-deoxy-D-ribose 5- phosphate. From Staphylococcus aureus (strain N315).
   3497..3540    +  misc_RNA       tracrRNA (fragment): trans-activating CRISPR RNA for the Streptococcus pyogenes CRISPR/Cas9 system
   3636..3869    -  misc_feature   RRE: The Rev response element (RRE) of HIV-1 allows for Rev-dependent mRNA export from the nucleus to the cytoplasm.
   4015..4378    -  CDS            HIV-1 gag (fragment): gag protein from human immunodeficiency virus 1; gag
   4362..4487    -  misc_feature   HIV-1 Ψ: packaging signal of human immunodeficiency virus type 1
   4534..4714    -  LTR            5' LTR (truncated): truncated 5' long terminal repeat (LTR) from HIV-1
   4715..4941    -  promoter       RSV promoter: Rous sarcoma virus enhancer/promoter
   4969..4987    -  promoter       T3 promoter: promoter for bacteriophage T3 RNA polymerase
   5030..5052    -  protein_bind   lac operator (fragment): The lac repressor binds to the lac operator to inhibit transcription in E. coli. This inhibition can be relieved by adding lactose or isopropyl-β-D-thiogalactopyranoside (IPTG). lac repressor encoded by lacI
   5056..5086    -  promoter       lac promoter: promoter for the E. coli lac operon
   5101..5122    -  protein_bind   CAP binding site: CAP binding activates transcription in the presence of cAMP. E. coli catabolite activator protein
   5135..5227    -  CDS            lacI (fragment): lac repressor; lacI; The lac repressor binds to the lac operator to inhibit transcription in E. coli. This inhibition can be relieved by adding lactose or isopropyl-β-D-thiogalactopyranoside (IPTG).
   5410..5998    -  rep_origin     ori: high-copy-number ColE1/pMB1/pBR322/pUC origin of replication
   6169..7029    -  CDS            AmpR: β-lactamase; bla; confers resistance to ampicillin, carbenicillin, and related antibiotics
   7030..7134    -  promoter       AmpR promoter: bla
   7187..7615    -  rep_origin     f1 ori (sequence partly withheld): f1 bacteriophage origin of replication; arrow indicates direction of (+) strand synthesis
   7620..7775    -  CDS            lacZα (fragment): LacZα fragment of β-galactosidase; lacZ fragment
   7783..7801    +  promoter       T7 promoter: promoter for bacteriophage T7 RNA polymerase
   7822..7957    -  rep_origin     SV40 ori: SV40 origin of replication
   7997..8118    -  polyA_signal   SV40 poly(A) signal: SV40 polyadenylation signal
   8196..8429    -  LTR            3' LTR (ΔU3): self-inactivating 3' long terminal repeat (LTR) from HIV-1
   8431..8450    -  misc_feature   cPPT/CTS (fragment): central polypurine tract and central termination sequence of HIV-1
   8501..9089    -  misc_feature   WPRE: woodchuck hepatitis virus posttranscriptional regulatory element
   9096..9890    -  CDS            NeoR/KanR: aminoglycoside phosphotransferase from Tn5; aph(3')-II (or nptII); confers resistance to neomycin, kanamycin, and G418 (Geneticin®)
   9960..10667   -  CDS            mCherry: mCherry is a basic (constitutively fluorescent) red fluorescent protein published in 2004, derived from Discosoma sp.. It is reported to be a very rapidly-maturing monomer with low acid sensitivity.
  10690..107     -  misc_feature   IRES (across the origin): internal ribosome entry site (IRES) of the encephalomyocarditis virus (EMCV)
