[The description below was written by a language model from this plasmid's Addgene catalogue record and pLannotate feature annotations shown in this document.]
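Description:
Lenti-evoA1-seBEN_empty is a third-generation-style, self-inactivating HIV-1 lentiviral transfer plasmid of about 11 kb, made for small-molecule controlled base editing in mammalian cells. The catalogue lists the backbone as pCMV, but the annotated sequence shows an RSV promoter driving a truncated 5' LTR, followed by the Ψ packaging signal with a partial gag sequence, the RRE, a cPPT/CTS, a WPRE and a ΔU3 3' LTR. In bacteria it replicates from a high-copy ColE1/pUC origin and is selected with ampicillin. An f1 origin, an SV40 origin and poly(A) signal, and lac-derived remnants also sit in the backbone.

Two expression units lie between the LTRs. A human U6 promoter, oriented opposite to the viral genome, sits ahead of a filler region and an S. pyogenes sgRNA scaffold (annotated as a tracrRNA fragment). The "empty" in the name means no guide is installed: the filler, part of which matches a bacterial deoC1 gene, is flanked by BsmBI sites so a spacer can be cloned in its place. The EF-1α core (EFS) promoter drives a fusion comprising a nucleoplasmin NLS, a fragment of rat APOBEC1 and a fragment of human mTOR. The catalogue also lists an N-terminal myc tag, which the feature tables do not annotate. The mTOR fragment is presumably the rapamycin-binding FRB domain used for chemically induced dimerisation, and the name suggests this is the N-terminal part of a split evolved APOBEC1 deaminase, although the record does not spell out either point. No Cas9 or complementary deaminase fragment is annotated, so the partner component is presumably supplied from a separate construct. An EMCV IRES then directs translation of mCherry followed by NeoR, allowing transduced cells to be tracked by fluorescence and selected with G418. The two sequence records show the same features in opposite orientations.
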