Addgene plasmid #174701: Lenti-evoA1-seBEN_empty
Purpose: Small-molecule controlled base editing
Depositing lab: Rahul Kohli. Depositing organization: University of Pennsylvania. Publication: Controllable genome editing with split-engineered base editors. Berrios KN, Evitt NH, DeWeerd RA, Ren D, Luo M, Barka A, Wang T, Bartman CR, Lan Y, Green AM, Shi J, Kohli RM. Nat Chem Biol. 2021 Dec;17(12):1262-1270. doi: 10.1038/s41589-021-00880-w. Epub 2021 Oct 18. PubMed 34663942.
Backbone
  Vector backbone: pCMV
  Vector type: Lentiviral
Growth in bacteria
  Bacterial resistance: Ampicillin, 100 μg/mL
  Growth temperature: 37°C
  Growth strain: NEB Stable
  Copy number: High Copy
Gene/Insert
  Gene/Insert name: Lenti-evoA1-seBEN
  gRNA/shRNA sequence: sgRNA-empty-filler
  Species: H. sapiens (human), R. norvegicus (rat)
  Promoter: EFS/U6
  Tag / fusion protein: myc tag (N terminal on insert)
  Cloning method: Ligation Independent Cloning
  Sequencing primers: 5′ Unknown
Terms and licenses: Academic/Nonprofit Terms; Industry Terms: Not Available to Industry
Depositor comments: 5' Cloning Site: BsmbI (unknown if destroyed), 3' Cloning Site: BsmbI (unknown if destroyed).
How to cite: Lenti-evoA1-seBEN_empty was a gift from Rahul Kohli (Addgene plasmid # 174701 ; http://n2t.net/addgene:174701 ; RRID:Addgene_174701)
